Addgene plasmid #118050: p5xNF-kb_RE
Purpose: GBPart - Operator/DNA Response element - 5 copies of the NF-kb DNA binding motif
Depositing lab: Koen Venken. Depositing organization: Baylor College of Medicine. Publication: Examining multiple cellular pathways at once using multiplex hextuple luciferase assaying. Sarrion-Perdigones A, Chang L, Gonzalez Y, Gallego-Flores T, Young DW, Venken KJT. Nat Commun. 2019 Dec 13;10(1):5710. doi: 10.1038/s41467-019-13651-y. PubMed 31836712.
Backbone
  Vector backbone: pUPD
  Backbone manufacturer: Self made; Derived from pBluescriptSK
  Backbone size w/o insert (bp): 2343
  Total vector size (bp): 2401
  Modifications to backbone: Chloramphenicol Resistance
  Vector type: Synthetic Biology ; Domestication of DNA parts for GoldenBraid asembly
Growth in bacteria
  Bacterial resistance: Chloramphenicol, 25 μg/mL
  Growth temperature: 37°C
  Growth strain: DH5alpha
  Copy number: High Copy
Gene/Insert
  Gene/Insert name: 5 copies of the NF-kb DNA binding motif (alt name: p5xNF-kb_RE)
  Species: H. sapiens (human), Synthetic
  Cloning method: Restriction Enzyme; 5′ cloning site BsmBI (destroyed during cloning); 3′ cloning site BsmBI (destroyed during cloning)
  Sequencing primers: 5′ gtaaaacgacggccagt; 3′ gtcatagctgtttcctg
Terms and licenses: Academic/Nonprofit Terms; Industry Terms: Not Available to Industry
Depositor comments: Insert can be released with BsaI
How to cite: p5xNF-kb_RE was a gift from Koen Venken (Addgene plasmid # 118050 ; http://n2t.net/addgene:118050 ; RRID:Addgene_118050)
