[The description below was written by a language model from this plasmid's Addgene catalogue record and pLannotate feature annotations shown in this document.]
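Description:
p5xNF-kb_RE is a small GoldenBraid part-domestication plasmid (about 2.4 kb) built on pUPD, a self-made entry vector derived from pBluescript SK in which the selectable marker was changed to chloramphenicol resistance. The feature table reflects this minimal bacterial backbone. It contains a high-copy ColE1/pUC-type origin for propagation in E. coli, a cat gene with its own promoter conferring chloramphenicol resistance, and an f1 phage origin inherited from the pBluescript parent. T7 and SP6 promoters and a residual lacZα fragment sit on either side of the cloning site. A short tet promoter fragment is also annotated, but it appears to be only a remnant of the backbone.

The payload is a short synthetic element, roughly 60 bp judging from the recorded backbone and total sizes. It consists of five tandem copies of the NF-κB DNA-binding motif and is catalogued as an operator/DNA response element part. The automated annotation does not call this insert, which presumably lies in the unannotated stretch between the T7 and SP6 promoters. The element was cloned through BsmBI sites that were destroyed in the process, and it can be released with BsaI for standardised Type IIS assembly. It has no promoter or reporter of its own. It is meant to be combined with other GoldenBraid parts, such as a minimal promoter and a reporter coding sequence, to build transcriptional units that respond to NF-κB pathway activity. The associated publication describes multiplexed luciferase assays that monitor several cellular signalling pathways at once, which fits this intended use.
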