Features (pLannotate 1.2.2; 8 found; start..end, strand, type, name):
     79..97      -  promoter       SP6 promoter: promoter for bacteriophage SP6 RNA polymerase
    244..832     -  rep_origin     ori: high-copy-number ColE1/pMB1/pBR322/pUC origin of replication
    947..1049    +  promoter       cat promoter: promoter of the E. coli cat gene encoding chloramphenicol acetyltransferase
   1050..1706    +  CDS            cat: CAT_ECOLX - Experimental evidence at protein level: Swiss-Prot protein existence level 1. This enzyme is an effector of chloramphenicol resistance in bacteria. From Escherichia coli. This protein is used as a marker in many commonly used cloning vectors, such as pACYC184.
   1794..1811    -  promoter       tet promoter (fragment): E. coli promoter for tetracycline efflux protein gene
   1822..2277    +  rep_origin     f1 ori (sequence partly withheld): f1 bacteriophage origin of replication; arrow indicates direction of (+) strand synthesis
   2296..2317    -  CDS            lacZα (fragment): LacZα fragment of β-galactosidase; lacZ fragment
   2320..2338    +  promoter       T7 promoter: promoter for bacteriophage T7 RNA polymerase
>Addgene plasmid #118050 | p5xNF-kb_RE | addgene full sequence | sequence record 244943 | Addgene NGS Result
AGTCCCCGGAAATTCCCGGAAAGTCCCCGGAAATTCCCCTCCCGAGACCACTCATCGCCCAATCACTAGT
GAATTCGTTCTATAGTGTCACCTAAATACCATAGAGCCGTTGGTCATAGCTGTTTCCTGTCCAGGCATCA
TGACACGGTTATCCACAGAATCAGGGGATAACGCAGGAAAGAACATGTGAGCAAAAGGCCAGCAAAAGGC
CAGGAACCGTAAAAAGGCCGCGTTGCTGGCGTTTTTCCATAGGCTCCGCCCCCCTGACGAGCATCACAAA
AATCGACGCTCAAGTCAGAGGTGGCGAAACCCGACAGGACTATAAAGATACCAGGCGTTTCCCCCTGGAA
GCTCCCTCGTGCGCTCTCCTGTTCCGACCCTGCCGCTTACCGGATACCTGTCCGCCTTTCTCCCTTCGGG
AAGCGTGGCGCTTTCTCATAGCTCACGCTGTAGGTATCTCAGTTCGGTGTAGGTCGTTCGCTCCAAGCTG
GGCTGTGTGCACGAACCCCCCGTTCAGCCCGACCGCTGCGCCTTATCCGGTAACTATCGTCTTGAGTCCA
ACCCGGTAAGACACGACTTATCGCCACTGGCAGCAGCCACTGGTAACAGGATTAGCAGAGCGAGGTATGT
AGGCGGTGCTACAGAGTTCTTGAAGTGGTGGCCTAACTACGGCTACACTAGAAGAACAGTATTTGGTATC
TGCGCTCTGCTGAAGCCAGTTACCTTCGGAAAAAGAGTTGGTAGCTCTTGATCCGGCAAACAAACCACCG
CTGGTAGCGGTGGTTTTTTTGTTTGCAAGCAGCAGATTACGCGCAGAAAAAAAGGATCTCAAGAAGATCC
TTTGATCTTTTCTACGGGGTCTGACGCTCAGTGGAACGAAAACTCACGTTAAGGGATTTTGGTCATGAGA
TTATCAAAAAGGATCTTCACCTAGATCCTTTTGTGATGATCGGCACGTAAGAGGTTCCAACTTTCACCAT
AATGAAATAAGATCACTACCGGGCGTATTTTTTGAGTTATCGAGATTTTCAGGAGCTAAGGAAGCTAAAA
TGGAGAAAAAAATCACTGGATATACCACCGTTGATATATCCCAATGGCATCGTAAAGAACATTTTGAGGC
ATTTCAGTCAGTTGCTCAATGTACCTATAACCAGACCGTTCAGCTGGATATTACGGCCTTTTTAAAGACC
GTAAAGAAAAATAAGCACAAGTTTTATCCGGCCTTTATTCACATTCTTGCCCGCCTGATGAATGCTCATC
CGGAATTCCGTATGGCAATGAAAGACGGTGAGCTGGTGATATGGGATAGTGTTCACCCTTGTTACACCGT
TTTCCATGAGCAAACTGAAACGTTTTCATCGCTCTGGAGTGAATACCACGACGATTTCCGGCAGTTTCTA
CACATATATTCGCAAGATGTGGCGTGTTACGGTGAAAACCTGGCCTATTTCCCTAAAGGGTTTATTGAGA
ATATGTTTTTCGTGTCAGCCAATCCCTGGGTGAGTTTCACCAGTTTTGATTTAAACGTGGCCAATATGGA
CAACTTCTTCGCCCCCGTTTTCACCATGGGCAAATATTATACGCAAGGCGACAAGGTGCTGATGCCGCTG
GCGATTCAGGTTCATCATGCCGTTTGTGATGGCTTCCATGTCGGCAGAATGCTTAATGAATTACAACAGT
ACTGCGATGAGTGGCAGGGCGGGGCGTAATTTTTTTAAGGCAGTTATTGGTGCCCTTAAACGCCTGGTTG
CTACGCCTGAATAAGTGATAATAAGCGGATGAATGGCAGAAATTCGATGATAAGCTGTCAAACATGATGT
[125 nt withheld, positions 1821-1945]
C
[91 nt withheld, positions 1947-2037]
AGGGTGATGGTTCACGTAGTGGGCCAGCGCCCTGATAGACGGTTTTTCGCCCTTTGACGTTGGAGTCCAC
GTTCTTT
[37 nt withheld, positions 2115-2151]
ACCCTATCTCGGTCTATTCTTTTGATTTATAAGGGATTTTGCCGATTTCGGCCTATTGGTTAAAAAATGA
GCTGATTTAACAAAAATTTAACGCGAATTTTAACAAAATATTAACGCTTACAATTTTAACATTGTAGAAA
CGCATGTAAAACGACGGCCAGTGAATTGTAATACGACTCACTATAGGGTGAATTCCGCTTAGGACCTTAG
ATATTGATCTCAAGGTCTCGGGGAGGAAATTCCCGGAA
